>Addgene plasmid #43972 | pGPD2 | depositor full sequence | sequence record 59474 | pGPD2 sequence 5772 bps
GACGAAAGGGCCTCGTGATACGCCTATTTTTATAGGTTAATGTCATGATAATAATGGTTTCTTAGGACGG
ATCGCTTGCCTGTAACTTACACGCGCCTCGTATCTTTTAATGATGGAATAATTTGGGAATTTACTCTGTG
TTTATTTATTTTTATGTTTTGTATTTGGATTTTAGAAAGTAAATAAAGAAGGTAGAAGAGTTACGGAATG
AAGAAAAAAAAATAAACAAAGGTTTAAAAAATTTCAACAAAAAGCGTACTTTACATATATATTTATTAGA
CAAGAAAAGCAGATTAAATAGATATACATTCGATTAACGATAAGTAAAATGTAAAATCACAGGATTTTCG
TGTGTGGTCTTCTACACAGACAAGATGAAACAATTCGGCATTAATACCTGAGAGCAGGAAGAGCAAGATA
AAAGGTAGTATTTGTTGGCGATCCCCCTAGAGTCTTTTACATCTTCGGAAAACAAAAACTATTTTTTCTT
TAATTTCTTTTTTTACTTTCTATTTTTAATTTATATATTTATATTAAAAAATTTAAATTATAATTATTTT
TATAGCACGTGATGAAAAGGACCCAGGTGGCACTTTTCGGGGAAATGTGCGCGGAACCCCTATTTGTTTA
TTTTTCTAAATACATTCAAATATGTATCCGCTCATGAGACAATAACCCTGATAAATGCTTCAATAATATT
GAAAAAGGAAGAGTATGAGTATTCAACATTTCCGTGTCGCCCTTATTCCCTTTTTTGCGGCATTTTGCCT
TCCTGTTTTTGCTCACCCAGAAACGCTGGTGAAAGTAAAAGATGCTGAAGATCAGTTGGGTGCACGAGTG
GGTTACATCGAACTGGATCTCAACAGCGGTAAGATCCTTGAGAGTTTTCGCCCCGAAGAACGTTTTCCAA
TGATGAGCACTTTTAAAGTTCTGCTATGTGGCGCGGTATTATCCCGTATTGACGCCGGGCAAGAGCAACT
CGGTCGCCGCATACACTATTCTCAGAATGACTTGGTTGAGTACTCACCAGTCACAGAAAAGCATCTTACG
GATGGCATGACAGTAAGAGAATTATGCAGTGCTGCCATAACCATGAGTGATAACACTGCGGCCAACTTAC
TTCTGACAACGATCGGAGGACCGAAGGAGCTAACCGCTTTTTTGCACAACATGGGGGATCATGTAACTCG
CCTTGATCGTTGGGAACCGGAGCTGAATGAAGCCATACCAAACGACGAGCGTGACACCACGATGCCTGTA
GCAATGGCAACAACGTTGCGCAAACTATTAACTGGCGAACTACTTACTCTAGCTTCCCGGCAACAATTAA
TAGACTGGATGGAGGCGGATAAAGTTGCAGGACCACTTCTGCGCTCGGCCCTTCCGGCTGGCTGGTTTAT
TGCTGATAAATCTGGAGCCGGTGAGCGTGGGTCTCGCGGTATCATTGCAGCACTGGGGCCAGATGGTAAG
CCCTCCCGTATCGTAGTTATCTACACGACGGGGAGTCAGGCAACTATGGATGAACGAAATAGACAGATCG
CTGAGATAGGTGCCTCACTGATTAAGCATTGGTAACTGTCAGACCAAGTTTACTCATATATACTTTAGAT
TGATTTAAAACTTCATTTTTAATTTAAAAGGATCTAGGTGAAGATCCTTTTTGATAATCTCATGACCAAA
ATCCCTTAACGTGAGTTTTCGTTCCACTGAGCGTCAGACCCCGTAGAAAAGATCAAAGGATCTTCTTGAG
ATCCTTTTTTTCTGCGCGTAATCTGCTGCTTGCAAACAAAAAAACCACCGCTACCAGCGGTGGTTTGTTT
GCCGGATCAAGAGCTACCAACTCTTTTTCCGAAGGTAACTGGCTTCAGCAGAGCGCAGATACCAAATACT
GTCCTTCTAGTGTAGCCGTAGTTAGGCCACCACTTCAAGAACTCTGTAGCACCGCCTACATACCTCGCTC
TGCTAATCCTGTTACCAGTGGCTGCTGCCAGTGGCGATAAGTCGTGTCTTACCGGGTTGGACTCAAGACG
ATAGTTACCGGATAAGGCGCAGCGGTCGGGCTGAACGGGGGGTTCGTGCACACAGCCCAGCTTGGAGCGA
ACGACCTACACCGAACTGAGATACCTACAGCGTGAGCTATGAGAAAGCGCCACGCTTCCCGAAGGGAGAA
AGGCGGACAGGTATCCGGTAAGCGGCAGGGTCGGAACAGGAGAGCGCACGAGGGAGCTTCCAGGGGGAAA
CGCCTGGTATCTTTATAGTCCTGTCGGGTTTCGCCACCTCTGACTTGAGCGTCGATTTTTGTGATGCTCG
TCAGGGGGGCGGAGCCTATGGAAAAACGCCAGCAACGCGGCCTTTTTACGGTTCCTGGCCTTTTGCTGGC
CTTTTGCTCACATGTTCTTTCCTGCGTTATCCCCTGATTCTGTGGATAACCGTATTACCGCCTTTGAGTG
AGCTGATACCGCTCGCCGCAGCCGAACGACCGAGCGCAGCGAGTCAGTGAGCGAGGAAGCGGAAGAGCGC
CCAATACGCAAACCGCCTCTCCCCGCGCGTTGGCCGATTCATTAATGCAGCTGGCACGACAGGTTTCCCG
ACTGGAAAGCGGGCAGTGAGCGCAACGCAATTAATGTGAGTTACCTCACTCATTAGGCACCCCAGGCTTT
ACACTTTATGCTTCCGGCTCCTATGTTGTGTGGAATTGTGAGCGGATAACAATTTCACACAGGAAACAGC
TATGACCATGATTACGCCAAGCGCGCAATTAACCCTCACTAAAGGGAACAAAAGCTGGAGCTCAGTTTAT
CATTATCAATACTCGCCATTTCAAAGAATACGTAAATAATTAATAGTAGTGATTTTCCTAACTTTATTTA
GTCAAAAAATTAGCCTTTTAATTCTGCTGTAACCCGTACATGCCCAAAATAGGGGGCGGGTTACACAGAA
TATATAACATCGTAGGTGTCTGGGTGAACAGTTTATTCCTGGCATCCACTAAATATAATGGAGCCCGCTT
TTTAAGCTGGCATCCAGAAAAAAAAAGAATCCCAGCACCAAAATATTGTTTTCTTCACCAACCATCAGTT
CATAGGTCCATTCTCTTAGCGCAACTACAGAGAACAGGGGCACAAACAGGCAAAAAACGGGCACAACCTC
AATGGAGTGATGCAACCTGCCTGGAGTAAATGATGACACAAGGCAATTGACCCACGCATGTATCTATCTC
ATTTTCTTACACCTTCTATTACCTTCTGCTCTCTCTGATTTGGAAAAAGCTGAAAAAAAAGGTTGAAACC
AGTTCCCTGAAATTATTCCCCTACTTGACTAATAAGTATATAAAGACGGTAGGTATTGATTGTAATTCTG
TAAATCTATTTCTTAAACTTCTTAAATTCTACTTTTATAGTTAGTCTTTTTTTTAGTTTTAAAACACCAG
AACTTAGTTTCGACGGATAAAGCTTACTAGTATCGATAAAGAATTCTCTAGAGGATCCCTGCAGCTCGAG
GTCGACCCCGGGGATATCATTAGTTATGTCACGCTTACATTCACGCCCTCCCCCCACATCCGCTCTAACC
GAAAAGGAAGGAGTTAGACAACCTGAAGTCTAGGTCCCTATTTATTTTTTTATAGTTATGTTAGTATTAA
GAACGTTATTTATATTTCAAATTTTTCTTTTTTTTCTGTACAGACGCGTGTACGCATGTAACATTATACT
GAAAACCTTGCTTGAGAAGGTTTTGGGACGCTCGAAGGCTTTAATTTGCGGCCGGTACCCAATTCGCCCT
ATAGTGAGTCGTATTACGCGCGCTCACTGGCCGTCGTTTTACAACGTCGTGACTGGGAAAACCCTGGCGT
TACCCAACTTAATCGCCTTGCAGCACATCCCCCTTTCGCCAGCTGGCGTAATAGCGAAGAGGCCCGCACC
GATCGCCCTTCCCAACAGTTGCGCAGCCTGAATGGCGAATGGCGCG
[124 nt withheld, positions 3967-4090]
C
[91 nt withheld, positions 4092-4182]
A
[49 nt withheld, positions 4184-4232]
CCTTTGACGTTGGAGTCCACGTTCTTT
[37 nt withheld, positions 4260-4296]
ACCCTATCTCGGTCTATTCTTTTGATTTATAAGGGATTTTGCCGATTTCGGCCTATTGGTTAAAAAATGA
GCTGATTTAACAAAAATTTAACGCGAATTTTAACAAAATATTAACGTTTACAATTTCCTGATGCGGTATT
TTCTCCTTACGCATCTGTGCGGTATTTCACACCGCATAGGGTAATAACTGATATAATTAAATTGAAGCTC
TAATTTGTGAGTTTAGTATACATGCATTTACTTATAATACAGTTTTTTAGTTTTGCTGGCCGCATCTTCT
CAAATATGCTTCCCAGCCTGCTTTTCTGTAACGTTCACCCTCTACCTTAGCATCCCTTCCCTTTGCAAAT
AGTCCTCTTCCAACAATAATAATGTCAGATCCTGTAGAGACCACATCATCCACGGTTCTATACTGTTGAC
CCAATGCGTCTCCCTTGTCATCTAAACCCACACCGGGTGTCATAATCAACCAATCGTAACCTTCATCTCT
TCCACCCATGTCTCTTTGAGCAATAAAGCCGATAACAAAATCTTTGTCGCTCTTCGCAATGTCAACAGTA
CCCTTAGTATATTCTCCAGTAGATAGGGAGCCCTTGCATGACAATTCTGCTAACATCAAAAGGCCTCTAG
GTTCCTTTGTTACTTCTTCTGCCGCCTGCTTCAAACCGCTAACAATACCTGGGCCCACCACACCGTGTGC
ATTCGTAATGTCTGCCCATTCTGCTATTCTGTATACACCCGCAGAGTACTGCAATTTGACTGTATTACCA
ATGTCAGCAAATTTTCTGTCTTCGAAGAGTAAAAAATTGTACTTGGCGGATAATGCCTTTAGCGGCTTAA
CTGTGCCCTCCATGGAAAAATCAGTCAAGATATCCACATGTGTTTTTAGTAAACAAATTTTGGGACCTAA
TGCTTCAACTAACTCCAGTAATTCCTTGGTGGTACGAACATCCAATGAAGCACACAAGTTTGTTTGCTTT
TCGTGCATGATATTAAATAGCTTGGCAGCAACAGGACTAGGATGAGTAGCAGCACGTTCCTTATATGTAG
CTTTCGACATGATTTATCTTCGTTTCCTGCAGGTTTTTGTTCTGTGCAGTTGGGTTAAGAATACTGGGCA
ATTTCATGTTTCTTCAACACTACATATGCGTATATATACCAATCTAAGTCTGTGCTCCTTCCTTCGTTCT
TCCTTCTGTTCGGAGATTACCGAATCAAAAAAATTTCAAAGAAACCGAAATCAAAAAAAAGAATAAAAAA
AAAATGATGAATTGAATTGAAAAGCTGTGGTATGGTGCACTCTCAGTACAATCTGCTCTGATGCCGCATA
GTTAAGCCAGCCCCGACACCCGCCAACACCCGCTGACGCGCCCTGACGGGCTTGTCTGCTCCCGGCATCC
GCTTACAGACAAGCTGTGACCGTCTCCGGGAGCTGCATGTGTCAGAGGTTTTCACCGTCATCACCGAAAC
GCGCGA
Features (pLannotate 1.2.2; 19 found; start..end, strand, type, name):
     70..573     -  misc_feature   CEN/ARS: S. cerevisiae CEN6 centromere fused to an autonomously replicating sequence
    610..714     +  promoter       AmpR promoter: bla
    715..1575    +  CDS            AmpR: β-lactamase; bla; confers resistance to ampicillin, carbenicillin, and related antibiotics
   1746..2334    +  rep_origin     ori: high-copy-number ColE1/pMB1/pBR322/pUC origin of replication
   2517..2609    +  CDS            lacI (fragment): lac repressor; lacI; The lac repressor binds to the lac operator to inhibit transcription in E. coli. This inhibition can be relieved by adding lactose or isopropyl-β-D-thiogalactopyranoside (IPTG).
   2622..2643    +  protein_bind   CAP binding site: CAP binding activates transcription in the presence of cAMP. E. coli catabolite activator protein
   2658..2688    +  promoter       lac promoter: promoter for the E. coli lac operon
   2696..2712    +  protein_bind   lac operator: The lac repressor binds to the lac operator to inhibit transcription in E. coli. This inhibition can be relieved by adding lactose or isopropyl-β-D-thiogalactopyranoside (IPTG). lac repressor encoded by lacI
   2757..2775    +  promoter       T3 promoter: promoter for bacteriophage T3 RNA polymerase
   2800..3443    +  promoter       GAP promoter: S. cerevisiae TDH3; promoter for glyceraldehyde-3-phosphate dehydrogenase
   3558..3747    +  terminator     CYC1 terminator: S. cerevisiae CYC1; transcription terminator for CYC1
   3778..3796    -  promoter       T7 promoter: promoter for bacteriophage T7 RNA polymerase
   3804..3959    +  CDS            lacZα (fragment): LacZα fragment of β-galactosidase; lacZ fragment
   3967..4422    +  rep_origin     f1 ori (sequence partly withheld): f1 bacteriophage origin of replication; arrow indicates direction of (+) strand synthesis
   4423..4474    -  misc_feature   bom (fragment): basis of mobility region from pBR322
   4553..5356    -  CDS            URA3: orotidine-5'-phosphate decarboxylase, required for uracil biosynthesis; S. cerevisiae URA3; yeast auxotrophic marker, counterselectable with 5-fluoroorotic acid (5-FOA)
   5357..5572    -  promoter       URA3 promoter: S. cerevisiae URA3
   5587..5636    -  misc_feature   bom (fragment): basis of mobility region from pBR322
   5738..1       -  CDS            rop (fragment) (across the origin): Rop protein, which maintains plasmids at low copy number; rop
