[The description below was written by a language model from this plasmid's Addgene catalogue record and pLannotate feature annotations shown in this document.]
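Description:
pGPD2 is an empty yeast–E. coli shuttle expression vector derived from p416-GPD, in which the original polylinker has been replaced by a re-engineered multicloning site. The catalogue lists it for yeast expression, bacterial expression and synthetic biology, with inserts introduced by restriction-enzyme cloning; it carries no gene of interest. In Saccharomyces cerevisiae it is maintained through a CEN6/ARS element, which gives stable, centromeric, low-copy propagation, and it is selected by the URA3 marker with its own promoter, which complements uracil auxotrophy and can be counterselected with 5-FOA. In E. coli it replicates from a ColE1/pUC-type origin and is selected with ampicillin through the bla gene. The catalogue describes the copy number as low, although the annotated bacterial origin is of the high-copy type. An f1 origin is also present, allowing single-stranded DNA production.

The expression cassette consists of the strong constitutive GPD (TDH3, annotated as GAP) promoter followed by a gap of roughly 100 bp, where the new cloning site sits, and then the CYC1 terminator. The backbone-modification field speaks of insertion between a "CYC promoter" and the CYC terminator, but both the promoter field and the feature table indicate GPD as the upstream promoter. Flanking the cassette are pBluescript-style remnants: lac promoter/operator and CAP site, T3 and T7 phage promoters, and lacZα, lacI, bom and rop fragments that are not expected to be functional. The sequence record is 5,772 nt, slightly larger than the nominal 5,500 bp backbone size. The vector is intended as a recipient for open reading frames to be constitutively expressed in yeast, with a polylinker redesigned for function and cloning convenience.
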