Addgene plasmid #43972: pGPD2
Purpose: (Empty Backbone)
Depositing lab: Hal Alper. Depositing organization: University of Texas at Austin. Publication: Re-engineering multicloning sites for function and convenience. Crook NC, Freeman ES, Alper HS. Nucleic Acids Res. 2011 Aug;39(14):e92. doi: 10.1093/nar/gkr346. Epub 2011 May 17. PubMed 21586584.
Backbone
  Vector backbone: p416-GPD
  Backbone size (bp): 5500
  Modifications to backbone: Inserted new multicloning site between CYC promoter and CYC terminator.
  Vector type: Bacterial Expression, Yeast Expression, Synthetic Biology
  Promoter: GPD
  Selectable markers: URA3
Growth in bacteria
  Bacterial resistance: Ampicillin, 100 μg/mL
  Growth temperature: 37°C
  Growth strain: DH10B
  Copy number: Low Copy
Gene/Insert
  Cloning method: Restriction Enzyme
  Sequencing primers: 5′ tgttgtgtggaattgtgagc; 3′ cgggcctcttcgctattacg
Terms and licenses: Academic/Nonprofit Terms; Industry Terms
How to cite: pGPD2 was a gift from Hal Alper (Addgene plasmid # 43972 ; http://n2t.net/addgene:43972 ; RRID:Addgene_43972)
