>Addgene plasmid #43972 | pGPD2 | addgene partial sequence | sequence record 62383 | T3 5'-GCAATTAACCCTCACTAAAGG-3'
ATTTCAAAGAATACGTAAATAATTAATAGTAGTGATTTTCCTAACTTTATTTAGTCAAAAAATTAGCCTT
TTAATTCTGCTGTAACCCGTACATGCCCAAAATAGGGGGCGGGTTACACAGAATATATAACATCGTAGGT
GTCTGGGTGAACAGTTTATTCCTGGCATCCACTAAATATAATGGAGCCCGCTTTTTAAGCTGGCATCCAG
AAAAAAAAAGAATCCCAGCACCAAAATATTGTTTTCTTCACCAACCATCAGTTCATAGGTCCATTCTCTT
AGCGCAACTACAGAGAACAGGGGCACAAACAGGCAAAAAACGGGCACAACCTCAATGGAGTGATGCAACC
TGCCTGGAGTAAATGATGACACAAGGCAATTGACCCACGCATGTATCTATCTCATTTTCTTACACCTTCT
ATTACCTTCTGCTCTCTCTGATTTGGAAAAAGCTGAAAAAAAAGGTTGAAACCAGTTCCCTGAAATTATT
CCCCTACTTGACTAATAAGTATATAAAGACGGTAGGTATTGATTGTAATTCTGTAAATCTATTTCTTAAA
CTTCTTAAATTCTACTTTTATAGTTAGTCTTTTTTTTAGTTTTAAAACACCAGAACTTAGTTTCGACGGA
TAAAGCTTACTAGTATCGATAAAGAATTCTCTAGAGGATCCCTGCAGCTCGAGGTCGACCCCGGGGATAT
CATTAGTTATGTCACGCTTACATTCACGCCCTCCCCCCACATCCGCTCTAACCGAAAAGGAAGGAGTTAG
ACAACCTGA
